>Addgene plasmid #46474 | pGEX Rin1-SH2 | depositor full sequence | sequence record 65669 | Full Sequence
ACGTTATCGACTGCACGGTGCACCAATGCTTCTGGCGTCAGGCAGCCATCGGAAGCTGTGGTATGGCTGT
GCAGGTCGTAAATCACTGCATAATTCGTGTCGCTCAAGGCGCACTCCCGTTCTGGATAATGTTTTTTGCG
CCGACATCATAACGGTTCTGGCAAATATTCTGAAATGAGCTGTTGACAATTAATCATCGGCTCGTATAAT
GTGTGGAATTGTGAGCGGATAACAATTTCACACAGGAAACAGTATTCATGTCCCCTATACTAGGTTATTG
GAAAATTAAGGGCCTTGTGCAACCCACTCGACTTCTTTTGGAATATCTTGAAGAAAAATATGAAGAGCAT
TTGTATGAGCGCGATGAAGGTGATAAATGGCGAAACAAAAAGTTTGAATTGGGTTTGGAGTTTCCCAATC
TTCCTTATTATATTGATGGTGATGTTAAATTAACACAGTCTATGGCCATCATACGTTATATAGCTGACAA
GCACAACATGTTGGGTGGTTGTCCAAAAGAGCGTGCAGAGATTTCAATGCTTGAAGGAGCGGTTTTGGAT
ATTAGATACGGTGTTTCGAGAATTGCATATAGTAAAGACTTTGAAACTCTCAAAGTTGATTTTCTTAGCA
AGCTACCTGAAATGCTGAAAATGTTCGAAGATCGTTTATGTCATAAAACATATTTAAATGGTGATCATGT
AACCCATCCTGACTTCATGTTGTATGACGCTCTTGATGTTGTTTTATACATGGACCCAATGTGCCTGGAT
GCGTTCCCAAAATTAGTTTGTTTTAAAAAACGTATTGAAGCTATCCCACAAATTGATAAGTACTTGAAAT
CCAGCAAGTATATAGCATGGCCTTTGCAGGGCTGGCAAGCCACGTTTGGTGGTGGCGACCATCCTCCAAA
ATCGGATCTGGAAGTTCTGTTCCAGGGGCCCCTGGGATCCGGGCGCGCCATGCGCGTTGTGAGCCTGCGG
GAGCGCCTGCTGCTCACCCGGCCCGTGTGGCTGCAGCTGCAAGCCAACGCAGCGGCCGCACTGCACATGC
TGAGGACCGAGCCCCCGGGGACGTTCCTCGTGCGGAAATCTAACACCCGCCAGTGCCAGGCCCTGTGCAT
GCGGTTGCCTGAAGCCAGTGGCCCCTCCTTCGTCTCCAGCCACTACATCCTGGAGAGCCCTGGCGGCGTC
TCCTTGGAGGGCTCGGAGCTCATGTTCCCAGACCTAGTCCAGCTCATCTGTGCCTACTGCCACACCCGGG
ACATCCTTCTCCTCCCGCTGCAGCTCCCCAGAGCCATCCACCACGCAGCCACTCACAAAGAGCTGGAGGC
CATCTCCCATCTGGGCATTGAGTTCTGGAGCTCCTCCCTCAACATCAAGGCTCAGCGGGGCCCGGCTGGA
GGCCCAGTGTTGCCCTTAATTAACGAATTCCCGGGTCGACTCGAGCGGCCGCATCGTGACTGACTGACGA
TCTGCCTCGCGCGTTTCGGTGATGACGGTGAAAACCTCTGACACATGCAGCTCCCGGAGACGGTCACAGC
TTGTCTGTAAGCGGATGCCGGGAGCAGACAAGCCCGTCAGGGCGCGTCAGCGGGTGTTGGCGGGTGTCGG
GGCGCAGCCATGACCCAGTCACGTAGCGATAGCGGAGTGTATAATTCTTGAAGACGAAAGGGCCTCGTGA
TACGCCTATTTTTATAGGTTAATGTCATGATAATAATGGTTTCTTAGACGTCAGGTGGCACTTTTCGGGG
AAATGTGCGCGGAACCCCTATTTGTTTATTTTTCTAAATACATTCAAATATGTATCCGCTCATGAGACAA
TAACCCTGATAAATGCTTCAATAATATTGAAAAAGGAAGAGTATGAGTATTCAACATTTCCGTGTCGCCC
TTATTCCCTTTTTTGCGGCATTTTGCCTTCCTGTTTTTGCTCACCCAGAAACGCTGGTGAAAGTAAAAGA
TGCTGAAGATCAGTTGGGTGCACGAGTGGGTTACATCGAACTGGATCTCAACAGCGGTAAGATCCTTGAG
AGTTTTCGCCCCGAAGAACGTTTTCCAATGATGAGCACTTTTAAAGTTCTGCTATGTGGCGCGGTATTAT
CCCGTGTTGACGCCGGGCAAGAGCAACTCGGTCGCCGCATACACTATTCTCAGAATGACTTGGTTGAGTA
CTCACCAGTCACAGAAAAGCATCTTACGGATGGCATGACAGTAAGAGAATTATGCAGTGCTGCCATAACC
ATGAGTGATAACACTGCGGCCAACTTACTTCTGACAACGATCGGAGGACCGAAGGAGCTAACCGCTTTTT
TGCACAACATGGGGGATCATGTAACTCGCCTTGATCGTTGGGAACCGGAGCTGAATGAAGCCATACCAAA
CGACGAGCGTGACACCACGATGCCTGCAGCAATGGCAACAACGTTGCGCAAACTATTAACTGGCGAACTA
CTTACTCTAGCTTCCCGGCAACAATTAATAGACTGGATGGAGGCGGATAAAGTTGCAGGACCACTTCTGC
GCTCGGCCCTTCCGGCTGGCTGGTTTATTGCTGATAAATCTGGAGCCGGTGAGCGTGGGTCTCGCGGTAT
CATTGCAGCACTGGGGCCAGATGGTAAGCCCTCCCGTATCGTAGTTATCTACACGACGGGGAGTCAGGCA
ACTATGGATGAACGAAATAGACAGATCGCTGAGATAGGTGCCTCACTGATTAAGCATTGGTAACTGTCAG
ACCAAGTTTACTCATATATACTTTAGATTGATTTAAAACTTCATTTTTAATTTAAAAGGATCTAGGTGAA
GATCCTTTTTGATAATCTCATGACCAAAATCCCTTAACGTGAGTTTTCGTTCCACTGAGCGTCAGACCCC
GTAGAAAAGATCAAAGGATCTTCTTGAGATCCTTTTTTTCTGCGCGTAATCTGCTGCTTGCAAACAAAAA
AACCACCGCTACCAGCGGTGGTTTGTTTGCCGGATCAAGAGCTACCAACTCTTTTTCCGAAGGTAACTGG
CTTCAGCAGAGCGCAGATACCAAATACTGTCCTTCTAGTGTAGCCGTAGTTAGGCCACCACTTCAAGAAC
TCTGTAGCACCGCCTACATACCTCGCTCTGCTAATCCTGTTACCAGTGGCTGCTGCCAGTGGCGATAAGT
CGTGTCTTACCGGGTTGGACTCAAGACGATAGTTACCGGATAAGGCGCAGCGGTCGGGCTGAACGGGGGG
TTCGTGCACACAGCCCAGCTTGGAGCGAACGACCTACACCGAACTGAGATACCTACAGCGTGAGCTATGA
GAAAGCGCCACGCTTCCCGAAGGGAGAAAGGCGGACAGGTATCCGGTAAGCGGCAGGGTCGGAACAGGAG
AGCGCACGAGGGAGCTTCCAGGGGGAAACGCCTGGTATCTTTATAGTCCTGTCGGGTTTCGCCACCTCTG
ACTTGAGCGTCGATTTTTGTGATGCTCGTCAGGGGGGCGGAGCCTATGGAAAAACGCCAGCAACGCGGCC
TTTTTACGGTTCCTGGCCTTTTGCTGGCCTTTTGCTCACATGTTCTTTCCTGCGTTATCCCCTGATTCTG
TGGATAACCGTATTACCGCCTTTGAGTGAGCTGATACCGCTCGCCGCAGCCGAACGACCGAGCGCAGCGA
GTCAGTGAGCGAGGAAGCGGAAGAGCGCCTGATGCGGTATTTTCTCCTTACGCATCTGTGCGGTATTTCA
CACCGCATAAATTCCGACACCATCGAATGGTGCAAAACCTTTCGCGGTATGGCATGATAGCGCCCGGAAG
AGAGTCAATTCAGGGTGGTGAATGTGAAACCAGTAACGTTATACGATGTCGCAGAGTATGCCGGTGTCTC
TTATCAGACCGTTTCCCGCGTGGTGAACCAGGCCAGCCACGTTTCTGCGAAAACGCGGGAAAAAGTGGAA
GCGGCGATGGCGGAGCTGAATTACATTCCCAACCGCGTGGCACAACAACTGGCGGGCAAACAGTCGTTGC
TGATTGGCGTTGCCACCTCCAGTCTGGCCCTGCACGCGCCGTCGCAAATTGTCGCGGCGATTAAATCTCG
CGCCGATCAACTGGGTGCCAGCGTGGTGGTGTCGATGGTAGAACGAAGCGGCGTCGAAGCCTGTAAAGCG
GCGGTGCACAATCTTCTCGCGCAACGCGTCAGTGGGCTGATCATTAACTATCCGCTGGATGACCAGGATG
CCATTGCTGTGGAAGCTGCCTGCACTAATGTTCCGGCGTTATTTCTTGATGTCTCTGACCAGACACCCAT
CAACAGTATTATTTTCTCCCATGAAGACGGTACGCGACTGGGCGTGGAGCATCTGGTCGCATTGGGTCAC
CAGCAAATCGCGCTGTTAGCGGGCCCATTAAGTTCTGTCTCGGCGCGTCTGCGTCTGGCTGGCTGGCATA
AATATCTCACTCGCAATCAAATTCAGCCGATAGCGGAACGGGAAGGCGACTGGAGTGCCATGTCCGGTTT
TCAACAAACCATGCAAATGCTGAATGAGGGCATCGTTCCCACTGCGATGCTGGTTGCCAACGATCAGATG
GCGCTGGGCGCAATGCGCGCCATTACCGAGTCCGGGCTGCGCGTTGGTGCGGATATCTCGGTAGTGGGAT
ACGACGATACCGAAGACAGCTCATGTTATATCCCGCCGTCAACCACCATCAAACAGGATTTTCGCCTGCT
GGGGCAAACCAGCGTGGACCGCTTGCTGCAACTCTCTCAGGGCCAGGCGGTGAAGGGCAATCAGCTGTTG
CCCGTCTCACTGGTGAAAAGAAAAACCACCCTGGCGCCCAATACGCAAACCGCCTCTCCCCGCGCGTTGG
CCGATTCATTAATGCAGCTGGCACGACAGGTTTCCCGACTGGAAAGCGGGCAGTGAGCGCAACGCAATTA
ATGTGAGTTAGCTCACTCATTAGGCACCCCAGGCTTTACACTTTATGCTTCCGGCTCGTATGTTGTGTGG
AATTGTGAGCGGATAACAATTTCACACAGGAAACAGCTATGACCATGATTACGGATTCACTGGCCGTCGT
TTTACAACGTCGTGACTGGGAAAACCCTGGCGTTACCCAACTTAATCGCCTTGCAGCACATCCCCCTTTC
GCCAGCTGGCGTAATAGCGAAGAGGCCCGCACCGATCGCCCTTCCCAACAGTTGCGCAGCCTGAATGGCG
AATGGCGCTTTGCCTGGTTTCCGGCACCAGAAGCGGTGCCGGAAAGCTGGCTGGAGTGCGATCTTCCTGA
GGCCGATACTGTCGTCGTCCCCTCAAACTGGCAGATGCACGGTTACGATGCGCCCATCTACACCAACGTA
ACCTATCCCATTACGGTCAATCCGCCGTTTGTTCCCACGGAGAATCCGACGGGTTGTTACTCGCTCACAT
TTAATGTTGATGAAAGCTGGCTACAGGAAGGCCAGACGCGAATTATTTTTGATGGCGTTGGAATT
Features (pLannotate 1.2.2; 17 found; start..end, strand, type, name):
      6..107     -  CDS            yciV (fragment): RNAAM_ECOLI - Also known as trpH From Escherichia coli (strain K12).
    183..211     +  promoter       tac promoter: strong E. coli promoter; hybrid between the trp and lac UV5 promoters
    219..235     +  protein_bind   lac operator: The lac repressor binds to the lac operator to inhibit transcription in E. coli. This inhibition can be relieved by adding lactose or isopropyl-β-D-thiogalactopyranoside (IPTG). lac repressor encoded by lacI
    258..911     +  CDS            GST26_SCHJA: Experimental evidence at protein level: Swiss-Prot protein existence level 1. GST isoenzymes appear to play a central role in the parasite detoxification system. Other functions are also suspected including a role in increasing the solubility of haematin in the parasite gut. From Schistosoma japonicum (Blood fluke).
    945..1415    +  CDS            RIN1 (fragment): RIN1_HUMAN - Experimental evidence at protein level: Swiss-Prot protein existence level 1. Ras effector protein, which may serve as an inhibitory modulator of neuronal plasticity in aversive memory formation. Can affect Ras signaling at different levels. First, by competing with RAF1 protein for binding to activated Ras. Second, by enhancing signaling from ABL1 and ABL2, which regulate cytoskeletal remodeling. Third, by activating RAB5A, possibly by functioning as a guanine nucleotide exchange factor (GEF) for RAB5A, by exchanging bound GDP for free GTP, and facilitating Ras-activated receptor
   1472..1511    +  CDS            rop (fragment): Rop protein, which maintains plasmids at low copy number; rop
   1613..1653    +  misc_feature   bom (fragment): basis of mobility region from pBR322
   1758..1862    +  promoter       AmpR promoter: bla
   1863..2723    +  CDS            AmpR: β-lactamase; bla; confers resistance to ampicillin, carbenicillin, and related antibiotics
   2894..3482    +  rep_origin     ori: high-copy-number ColE1/pMB1/pBR322/pUC origin of replication
   3668..3719    -  misc_feature   bom (fragment): basis of mobility region from pBR322
   3726..3803    +  promoter       lacIq promoter: lacI (mutant); In the lacIq allele, a single base change in the promoter boosts expression of the lacI gene about 10-fold.
   3804..4886    +  CDS            lacI: lac repressor; lacI; The lac repressor binds to the lac operator to inhibit transcription in E. coli. This inhibition can be relieved by adding lactose or isopropyl-β-D-thiogalactopyranoside (IPTG).
   4899..4920    +  protein_bind   CAP binding site: CAP binding activates transcription in the presence of cAMP. E. coli catabolite activator protein
   4935..4965    +  promoter       lac promoter: promoter for the E. coli lac operon
   4973..4989    +  protein_bind   lac operator: The lac repressor binds to the lac operator to inhibit transcription in E. coli. This inhibition can be relieved by adding lactose or isopropyl-β-D-thiogalactopyranoside (IPTG). lac repressor encoded by lacI
   5009..5182    +  CDS            lacZα: LacZα fragment of β-galactosidase; lacZ fragment
