[The description below was written by a language model from this plasmid's Addgene catalogue record and pLannotate feature annotations shown in this document.]
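Description:
pGEX Rin1-SH2 is a bacterial expression plasmid built on the commercial pGEX6P1 backbone for producing the SH2 domain region of human RIN1 as a glutathione S-transferase fusion in E. coli. The insert, recorded as 486 bp and covering amino acids 54–204 of RIN1, sits between retained BamHI and EcoRI sites, in frame downstream of the Schistosoma japonicum GST coding sequence and the backbone's PreScission protease recognition site. The depositor notes that the resulting fusion protein is about 42.2 kDa. The full depositor sequence is 5,455 nt, and the annotated RIN1 fragment lies immediately after GST, consistent with this arrangement.

Transcription of the fusion is driven by the tac promoter, a strong trp/lac hybrid, followed by a lac operator. The plasmid carries its own lacI gene under the lacIq promoter, so the abundant repressor keeps expression off until it is induced with IPTG, independent of the host strain's genotype. Propagation relies on a ColE1/pBR322-type origin and selection on the β-lactamase gene conferring ampicillin resistance. The catalogue lists the plasmid as low copy, although the annotation tool labels the origin generically as high copy. Short fragments of rop, bom, lacZα and a second lac promoter/operator are backbone remnants with no stated role here.

The GST moiety allows affinity capture on glutathione resin, and the PreScission site permits removal of the tag if the free domain is wanted. The associated publication concerns high-throughput phosphotyrosine profiling using SH2 domains, which suggests the purified GST-SH2 protein serves as a probe for tyrosine-phosphorylated binding sites.
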