Addgene plasmid #46474: pGEX Rin1-SH2
Depositing lab: Bruce Mayer. Depositing organization: University of Connecticut Health Center. Publication: High-throughput phosphotyrosine profiling using SH2 domains. Machida K, Thompson CM, Dierck K, Jablonowski K, Karkkainen S, Liu B, Zhang H, Nash PD, Newman DK, Nollau P, Pawson T, Renkema GH, Saksela K, Schiller MR, Shin DG, Mayer BJ. Mol Cell. 2007 Jun 22;26(6):899-915. 10.1016/j.molcel.2007.05.031 PubMed 17588523.
Backbone
  Vector backbone: pGEX6P1
  Backbone manufacturer: GE Healthcare Biosciences
  Backbone size w/o insert (bp): 4900
  Vector type: Bacterial Expression
Growth in bacteria
  Bacterial resistance: Ampicillin, 100 μg/mL
  Growth temperature: 37°C
  Growth strain: DH5alpha
  Copy number: Low Copy
Gene/Insert
  Gene/Insert name: Rin1 (alt name: RIN1)
  Species: H. sapiens (human)
  Insert size (bp): 486
  Mutation: contains amino acids 54-204
  Entrez Gene: RIN1
  Promoter: Tac
  Tag / fusion protein: GST (N terminal on backbone); PreScission (N terminal on backbone)
  Cloning method: Restriction Enzyme; 5′ cloning site BamHI (not destroyed); 3′ cloning site EcoRI (not destroyed)
  Sequencing primers: 5′ pGEX-5; 3′ pGEX-3
Terms and licenses: Academic/Nonprofit Terms; Industry Terms: Not Available to Industry
Depositor comments: The molecular weight of the GST fusion protein is approximately 42.2 kDa
How to cite: pGEX Rin1-SH2 was a gift from Bruce Mayer (Addgene plasmid # 46474 ; http://n2t.net/addgene:46474 ; RRID:Addgene_46474)
