>Addgene plasmid #46474 | pGEX Rin1-SH2 | depositor partial sequence | sequence record 65670 | Insert sequence
GGATCCGGGCGCGCCATGCGCGTTGTGAGCCTGCGGGAGCGCCTGCTGCTCACCCGGCCCGTGTGGCTGC
AGCTGCAAGCCAACGCAGCGGCCGCACTGCACATGCTGAGGACCGAGCCCCCGGGGACGTTCCTCGTGCG
GAAATCTAACACCCGCCAGTGCCAGGCCCTGTGCATGCGGTTGCCTGAAGCCAGTGGCCCCTCCTTCGTC
TCCAGCCACTACATCCTGGAGAGCCCTGGCGGCGTCTCCTTGGAGGGCTCGGAGCTCATGTTCCCAGACC
TAGTCCAGCTCATCTGTGCCTACTGCCACACCCGGGACATCCTTCTCCTCCCGCTGCAGCTCCCCAGAGC
CATCCACCACGCAGCCACTCACAAAGAGCTGGAGGCCATCTCCCATCTGGGCATTGAGTTCTGGAGCTCC
TCCCTCAACATCAAGGCTCAGCGGGGCCCGGCTGGAGGCCCAGTGTTGCCCTTAATTAACGAATTC
