>Addgene plasmid #46474 | pGEX Rin1-SH2 | addgene partial sequence | sequence record 67996 | pGEX5
AGTTCTGTTCCAGGGGCCCCTGGGATCCGGGCGCGCCATGCGCGTTGTGAGCCTGCGGGAGCGCCTGCTG
CTCACCCGGCCCGTGTGGCTGCAGCTGCAAGCCAACGCAGCGGCCGCACTGCACATGCTGAGGACCGAGC
CCCCGGGGACGTTCCTCGTGCGGAAATCTAACACCCGCCAGTGCCAGGCCCTGTGCATGCGGTTGCCTGA
AGCCAGTGGCCCCTCCTTCGTCTCCAGCCACTACATCCTGGAGAGCCCTGGCGGCGTCTCCTTGGAGGGC
TCGGAGCTCATGTTCCCAGACCTAGTCCAGCTCATCTGTGCCTACTGCCACACCCGGGACATCCTTCTCC
TCCCGCTGCAGCTCCCCAGAGCCATCCACCACGCAGCCACTCACAAAGAGCTGGAGGCCATCTCCCATCT
GGGCATTGAGTTCTGGAGCTCCTCCCTCAACATCAAGGCTCAGCGGGGCCCGGCTGGAGGCCCAGTGTTG
CCCTTAATTAACGAATTCCCGGGTCGACTCGAGCGGCCGCATCGTGACTGACTGACGATCTGCCTCGCGC
GTTTCGGTGATGACGGTGAAAACCTCTGACACATGCAGCTCCCGGAGACGGTCACAGCTTGTCTGTAAGC
GGATGCCGGGAGCAGACAAGCCCGTCAGGGCGCGTCAGCGGGTGTTGGCGGGTGTCGGGGCGCAGCCATG
ACCCAGTCACGTAGCGATAGCGGAGTGTATAATTCTTGAAGACGAAAGGGCCTCGTGATACGCCTATTTT
TATAGGTTAATGTCATGATAATAATGGTTTCTTAGACGTCAGGTGGCACTTTTCGGGGAAATGTGCGCGG
AA
